Addgene plasmid #219693: L0-T10 Circuit 1 GG4-Bxb1B-PhiC31B-GG6
Purpose: Level 0 to construct history-dependent target T2PB
Depositing lab: Jennifer Nemhauser. Depositing organization: University of Washington.
Backbone
  Vector backbone: pCR-BluntII-TOPO
  Backbone manufacturer: Thermo fisher Scientific
  Backbone size w/o insert (bp): 3512
  Vector type: Synthetic Biology
Growth in bacteria
  Bacterial resistance: Kanamycin, 50 μg/mL
  Growth temperature: 37°C
  Growth strain: DH5alpha
  Copy number: High Copy
Gene/Insert
  Gene/Insert name: GG4-Bxb1B-PhiC31B-GG6
  Species: Synthetic
  Insert size (bp): 183
  Cloning method: Golden Gate
Terms and licenses: Academic/Nonprofit Terms; Industry Terms: Not Available to Industry
How to cite: L0-T10 Circuit 1 GG4-Bxb1B-PhiC31B-GG6 was a gift from Jennifer Nemhauser (Addgene plasmid # 219693 ; http://n2t.net/addgene:219693 ; RRID:Addgene_219693)
