[The description below was written by a language model from this plasmid's Addgene catalogue record and pLannotate feature annotations shown in this document.]
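Description:
L0-T10 Circuit 1 GG4-Bxb1B-PhiC31B-GG6 is a Level 0 synthetic-biology part plasmid built in the pCR-BluntII-TOPO cloning backbone and maintained in E. coli. It replicates from a high-copy ColE1/pUC-type origin and is selected with kanamycin through the Tn5-derived NeoR/KanR (aminoglycoside phosphotransferase) gene. The annotation also detects a BleoR (Sh ble) coding sequence that is part of this backbone. Other annotated elements are standard TOPO vector features: the lac promoter, operator and CAP binding site, followed across the cloning site by lacZα and ccdB fragments that form the backbone's lethal-fusion selection cassette, which an insert disrupts. A T7 promoter and fragments of lacI, tnpA and bom are also present.

The payload is a short synthetic insert of 183 bp that, judging from its name, carries a Bxb1 attB site and a PhiC31 attB site flanked by Golden Gate junctions designated GG4 and GG6. The feature table confirms only the minimal φC31 integrase attB site, located downstream of the lac promoter region. The Bxb1 site and the Golden Gate overhangs are not annotated, and the Type IIS enzyme is not stated. No promoter, coding sequence or reporter belongs to the insert itself.

According to the record, this part serves as a building block for assembling the history-dependent target "T2PB". In designs of this kind, attachment sites for two orthogonal serine integrases are arranged so that the final DNA state depends on which integrases acted and in what order. The record does not describe the full architecture of the assembled target or its host organism.
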