Features (pLannotate 1.2.2; 14 found; start..end, strand, type, name):
     68..86      -  promoter       T7 promoter: promoter for bacteriophage T7 RNA polymerase
     89..236     +  CDS            lacZα (fragment): LacZα fragment of β-galactosidase; lacZ fragment
    246..549     +  CDS            ccdB (fragment): CcdB, a bacterial toxin that poisons DNA gyrase; ccdB; Plasmids containing the ccdB gene cannot be propagated in standard E. coli strains.
    597..866     +  CDS            tnpA (fragment): TN5P_ECOLX - Also known as tnp. Experimental evidence at protein level: Swiss-Prot protein existence level 1. Mediates transposition of transposon Tn5 by a 'cut and paste' mechanism. First, the monomeric transposase binds the 19 bp inverted DNA repeats flanking the transposon. Then, dimerization of the DNA- bound transposase creates a synaptic DNA complex. After nicking of the first DNA strand, excision of the transposon proceeds through a series of intermediates. The transposase then mediates the insertion of the transposon at a new site by strand transfer. The activity of the wild- type tran
    898..1692    +  CDS            NeoR/KanR: aminoglycoside phosphotransferase from Tn5; aph(3')-II (or nptII); confers resistance to neomycin, kanamycin, and G418 (Geneticin®)
   1713..1763    -  misc_feature   bom (fragment): basis of mobility region from pBR322
   1790..1878    +  promoter       AmpR promoter (fragment): bla
   1898..2272    +  CDS            BleoR: antibiotic-binding protein; Sh ble from Streptoalloteichus hindustanus; confers resistance to bleomycin, phleomycin, and Zeocin™
   2410..2998    +  rep_origin     ori: high-copy-number ColE1/pMB1/pBR322/pUC origin of replication
   3181..3273    +  CDS            lacI (fragment): lac repressor; lacI; The lac repressor binds to the lac operator to inhibit transcription in E. coli. This inhibition can be relieved by adding lactose or isopropyl-β-D-thiogalactopyranoside (IPTG).
   3286..3307    +  protein_bind   CAP binding site: CAP binding activates transcription in the presence of cAMP. E. coli catabolite activator protein
   3322..3352    +  promoter       lac promoter: promoter for the E. coli lac operon
   3360..3376    +  protein_bind   lac operator: The lac repressor binds to the lac operator to inhibit transcription in E. coli. This inhibition can be relieved by adding lactose or isopropyl-β-D-thiogalactopyranoside (IPTG). lac repressor encoded by lacI
   3543..3576    +  protein_bind   attB: minimal attB site for the φC31 integrase (Groth et al., 2000) phage φC31 integrase
>Addgene plasmid #219693 | L0-T10 Circuit 1 GG4-Bxb1B-PhiC31B-GG6 | addgene full sequence | sequence record 435858 | Addgene NGS Result
CCTGAATTCTGCAGATATCCATCACACTGGCGGCCGCTCGAGCATGCATCTAGAGGGCCCAATTCGCCCT
ATAGTGAGTCGTATTACAATTCACTGGCCGTCGTTTTACAACGTCGTGACTGGGAAAACCCTGGCGTTAC
CCAACTTAATCGCCTTGCAGCACATCCCCCTTTCGCCAGCTGGCGTAATAGCGAAGAGGCCCGCACCGAT
CGCCCTTCCCAACAGTTGCGCAGCCTATACGTACGGCAGTTTAAGGTTTACACCTATAAAAGAGAGAGCC
GTTATCGTCTGTTTGTGGATGTACAGAGTGATATTATTGACACGCCGGGGCGACGGATGGTGATCCCCCT
GGCCAGTGCACGTCTGCTGTCAGATAAAGTCTCCCGTGAACTTTACCCGGTGGTGCATATCGGGGATGAA
AGCTGGCGCATGATGACCACCGATATGGCCAGTGTGCCGGTCTCCGTTATCGGGGAAGAAGTGGCTGATC
TCAGCCACCGCGAAAATGACATCAAAAACGCCATTAACCTGATGTTCTGGGGAATATAAATGTCAGGCAT
GAGATTATCAAAAAGGATCTTCACCTAGATCCTTTTCACGTAGAAAGCCAGTCCGCAGAAACGGTGCTGA
CCCCGGATGAATGTCAGCTACTGGGCTATCTGGACAAGGGAAAACGCAAGCGCAAAGAGAAAGCAGGTAG
CTTGCAGTGGGCTTACATGGCGATAGCTAGACTGGGCGGTTTTATGGACAGCAAGCGAACCGGAATTGCC
AGCTGGGGCGCCCTCTGGTAAGGTTGGGAAGCCCTGCAAAGTAAACTGGATGGCTTTCTTGCCGCCAAGG
ATCTGATGGCGCAGGGGATCAAGCTCTGATCAAGAGACAGGATGAGGATCGTTTCGCATGATTGAACAAG
ATGGATTGCACGCAGGTTCTCCGGCCGCTTGGGTGGAGAGGCTATTCGGCTATGACTGGGCACAACAGAC
AATCGGCTGCTCTGATGCCGCCGTGTTCCGGCTGTCAGCGCAGGGGCGCCCGGTTCTTTTTGTCAAGACC
GACCTGTCCGGTGCCCTGAATGAACTGCAAGACGAGGCAGCGCGGCTATCGTGGCTGGCCACGACGGGCG
TTCCTTGCGCAGCTGTGCTCGACGTTGTCACTGAAGCGGGAAGGGACTGGCTGCTATTGGGCGAAGTGCC
GGGGCAGGATCTCCTGTCATCTCACCTTGCTCCTGCCGAGAAAGTATCCATCATGGCTGATGCAATGCGG
CGGCTGCATACGCTTGATCCGGCTACCTGCCCATTCGACCACCAAGCGAAACATCGCATCGAGCGAGCAC
GTACTCGGATGGAAGCCGGTCTTGTCGATCAGGATGATCTGGACGAAGAGCATCAGGGGCTCGCGCCAGC
CGAACTGTTCGCCAGGCTCAAGGCGAGCATGCCTGACGGCGAGGATCTCGTCGTGACCCATGGCGATGCC
TGCTTGCCGAATATCATGGTGGAAAATGGCCGCTTTTCTGGATTCATCGACTGTGGCCGGCTGGGTGTGG
CGGACCGCTATCAGGACATAGCGTTGGCTACCCGTGATATTGCTGAAGAGCTTGGCGGCGAATGGGCTGA
CCGCTTCCTCGTGCTTTACGGTATCGCCGCTCCCGATTCGCAGCGCATCGCCTTCTATCGCCTTCTTGAC
GAGTTCTTCTGAATTATTAACGCTTACAATTTCCTGATGCGGTATTTTCTCCTTACGCATCTGTGCGGTA
TTTCACACCGCATCAGGTGGCACTTTTCGGGGAAATGTGCGCGGAACCCCTATTTGTTTATTTTTCTAAA
TACATTCAAATATGTATCCGCTCATGAGACAATAACCCTGATAAATGCTTCAATAATAGCACGTGAGGAG
GGCCACCATGGCCAAGTTGACCAGTGCCGTTCCGGTGCTCACCGCGCGCGACGTCGCCGGAGCGGTCGAG
TTCTGGACCGACCGGCTCGGGTTCTCCCGGGACTTCGTGGAGGACGACTTCGCCGGTGTGGTCCGGGACG
ACGTGACCCTGTTCATCAGCGCGGTCCAGGACCAGGTGGTGCCGGACAACACCCTGGCCTGGGTGTGGGT
GCGCGGCCTGGACGAGCTGTACGCCGAGTGGTCGGAGGTCGTGTCCACGAACTTCCGGGACGCCTCCGGG
CCGGCCATGACCGAGATCGGCGAGCAGCCGTGGGGGCGGGAGTTCGCCCTGCGCGACCCGGCCGGCAACT
GCGTGCACTTCGTGGCCGAGGAGCAGGACTGACACGTGCTAAAACTTCATTTTTAATTTAAAAGGATCTA
GGTGAAGATCCTTTTTGATAATCTCATGACCAAAATCCCTTAACGTGAGTTTTCGTTCCACTGAGCGTCA
GACCCCGTAGAAAAGATCAAAGGATCTTCTTGAGATCCTTTTTTTCTGCGCGTAATCTGCTGCTTGCAAA
CAAAAAAACCACCGCTACCAGCGGTGGTTTGTTTGCCGGATCAAGAGCTACCAACTCTTTTTCCGAAGGT
AACTGGCTTCAGCAGAGCGCAGATACCAAATACTGTTCTTCTAGTGTAGCCGTAGTTAGGCCACCACTTC
AAGAACTCTGTAGCACCGCCTACATACCTCGCTCTGCTAATCCTGTTACCAGTGGCTGCTGCCAGTGGCG
ATAAGTCGTGTCTTACCGGGTTGGACTCAAGACGATAGTTACCGGATAAGGCGCAGCGGTCGGGCTGAAC
GGGGGGTTCGTGCACACAGCCCAGCTTGGAGCGAACGACCTACACCGAACTGAGATACCTACAGCGTGAG
CTATGAGAAAGCGCCACGCTTCCCGAAGGGAGAAAGGCGGACAGGTATCCGGTAAGCGGCAGGGTCGGAA
CAGGAGAGCGCACGAGGGAGCTTCCAGGGGGAAACGCCTGGTATCTTTATAGTCCTGTCGGGTTTCGCCA
CCTCTGACTTGAGCGTCGATTTTTGTGATGCTCGTCAGGGGGGCGGAGCCTATGGAAAAACGCCAGCAAC
GCGGCCTTTTTACGGTTCCTGGCCTTTTGCTGGCCTTTTGCTCACATGTTCTTTCCTGCGTTATCCCCTG
ATTCTGTGGATAACCGTATTACCGCCTTTGAGTGAGCTGATACCGCTCGCCGCAGCCGAACGACCGAGCG
CAGCGAGTCAGTGAGCGAGGAAGCGGAAGAGCGCCCAATACGCAAACCGCCTCTCCCCGCGCGTTGGCCG
ATTCATTAATGCAGCTGGCACGACAGGTTTCCCGACTGGAAAGCGGGCAGTGAGCGCAACGCAATTAATG
TGAGTTAGCTCACTCATTAGGCACCCCAGGCTTTACACTTTATGCTTCCGGCTCGTATGTTGTGTGGAAT
TGTGAGCGGATAACAATTTCACACAGGAAACAGCTATGACCATGATTACGCCAAGCTATTTAGGTGACGC
GTTAGAATACTCAAGCTATGCATCAAGCTTGGTACCGAGCTCGGATCCACTAGTAACGGCCGCCAGTGTG
CTGGAATTCAGGGGATCGGAGGTCTCAAGCGCCGCGGTGCGGGTGCCAGGGCGTGCCCTTGGGCTCCCCG
GGCGCGTACTCCACCTCTATTCAGTGTTTTACTCGTCTCAATCAGAAGGAAAGCAGGCCCGGATGATCCT
GACGACGGAGACGGCCGTCGTCGACAAGCCGGCCGAAAGCTGAGACCACAGAGTG
